Addgene plasmid #77334: TRPM6 gRNA (BRDN0001144989)
Purpose: 3rd generation lentiviral gRNA plasmid targeting human TRPM6
Depositing lab: John Doench & David Root. Depositing organization: Broad Institute. Publication: Optimized sgRNA design to maximize activity and minimize off-target effects of CRISPR-Cas9. Doench JG, Fusi N, Sullender M, Hegde M, Vaimberg EW, Donovan KF, Smith I, Tothova Z, Wilen C, Orchard R, Virgin HW, Listgarten J, Root DE. Nat Biotechnol. 2016 Jan 18. doi: 10.1038/nbt.3437. PubMed 26780180.
Backbone
  Vector backbone: lentiGuide-Puro
  Backbone manufacturer: Zhang Lab (Addgene plasmid # 52963)
  Vector type: Mammalian Expression, Lentiviral, CRISPR
  Selectable markers: Puromycin
Growth in bacteria
  Bacterial resistance: Ampicillin, 100 μg/mL
  Growth temperature: 37°C
  Growth strain: DH5alpha
  Copy number: High Copy
Gene/Insert
  Gene/Insert name: TRPM6 (alt names: TRPM6; NM_001177310.1)
  gRNA/shRNA sequence: AGGTCATGATGTAGCGATAG
  Species: H. sapiens (human)
  Entrez Gene: TRPM6 (a.k.a. HSH, HMGX, HOMG, CHAK2, HOMG1)
  Promoter: hU6
  Cloning method: Unknown
  Sequencing primers: 5′ U6-F; 3′ pS2-R
Terms and licenses: Academic/Nonprofit Terms; Industry Terms: Not Available to Industry
Depositor comments: The gRNA was designed to target the following Genbank reference sequence(s): NM_001177310.1,NM_001177311.1,NM_017662.4. Note that this plasmid does NOT contain Cas9. It should be used in conjunction with lentiCas9-Blast (Addgene #52962) or otherwise with cell lines already expressing Cas9. Browse the full kinome gRNA library at http://www.addgene.org/pooled-library/broadgpp-human-kinome/ or visit http://www.broadinstitute.org/rnai/public/ for detailed protocols and information.
How to cite: TRPM6 gRNA (BRDN0001144989) was a gift from John Doench & David Root (Addgene plasmid # 77334 ; http://n2t.net/addgene:77334 ; RRID:Addgene_77334)
