[The description below was written by a language model from this plasmid's Addgene catalogue record and pLannotate feature annotations shown in this document.]
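Description:
TRPM6 gRNA (BRDN0001144989) is a third-generation lentiviral CRISPR guide plasmid built on the lentiGuide-Puro backbone, carrying a single guide RNA directed against human TRPM6. According to the depositor, the guide was designed against three TRPM6 reference transcripts, and the plasmid is linked to a human kinome gRNA library. In bacteria the 8.3 kb plasmid is maintained at high copy through a ColE1/pUC-type origin and selected with ampicillin via the β-lactamase gene. An f1 origin and remnants of lac and phage T7/T3 promoter elements are also present from the cloning backbone.

The transfer cassette begins with an RSV promoter fused to a truncated HIV-1 5' LTR, which makes genomic RNA production in packaging cells independent of Tat. It continues with the Ψ packaging signal, a partial gag sequence, and the RRE for Rev-dependent nuclear export. Downstream, a human U6 RNA polymerase III promoter drives the TRPM6 spacer joined to the Streptococcus pyogenes gRNA scaffold. A cPPT/CTS element, which aids nuclear import of the reverse-transcribed genome, comes next. It is followed by an EF-1α core promoter with intron A that expresses puromycin N-acetyltransferase, allowing selection of transduced mammalian cells. A WPRE enhances transcript expression, and the self-inactivating ΔU3 3' LTR disables LTR promoter activity after integration. An SV40 poly(A) signal and SV40 origin lie outside the LTRs.

The plasmid does not encode Cas9, so it is meant to be used with a separate Cas9 lentivector or in cells already expressing Cas9, where stable guide delivery allows targeted disruption of TRPM6.
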