Features (pLannotate 1.2.2; 29 found; start..end, strand, type, name):
     14..80      +  CDS            small t antigen (fragment): SV40 (simian virus 40) small t antigen
    106..317     +  promoter       EF-1α core promoter: core promoter for human elongation factor EF-1α
    318..1256    +  intron         EF-1α intron A: intron upstream of the start codon of human EF-1α
   1278..1877    +  CDS            PuroR (fragment): puromycin N-acetyltransferase; pac from Streptomyces; confers resistance to puromycin
   1893..2481    +  misc_feature   WPRE: woodchuck hepatitis virus posttranscriptional regulatory element
   2532..2551    +  misc_feature   cPPT/CTS (fragment): central polypurine tract and central termination sequence of HIV-1
   2553..2786    +  LTR            3' LTR (ΔU3): self-inactivating 3' long terminal repeat (LTR) from HIV-1
   2864..2985    +  polyA_signal   SV40 poly(A) signal: SV40 polyadenylation signal
   3025..3160    +  rep_origin     SV40 ori: SV40 origin of replication
   3181..3199    -  promoter       T7 promoter: promoter for bacteriophage T7 RNA polymerase
   3207..3362    +  CDS            lacZα (fragment): LacZα fragment of β-galactosidase; lacZ fragment
   3367..3795    +  rep_origin     f1 ori (sequence partly withheld): f1 bacteriophage origin of replication; arrow indicates direction of (+) strand synthesis
   3848..3952    +  promoter       AmpR promoter: bla
   3953..4813    +  CDS            AmpR: β-lactamase; bla; confers resistance to ampicillin, carbenicillin, and related antibiotics
   4984..5572    +  rep_origin     ori: high-copy-number ColE1/pMB1/pBR322/pUC origin of replication
   5755..5847    +  CDS            lacI (fragment): lac repressor; lacI; The lac repressor binds to the lac operator to inhibit transcription in E. coli. This inhibition can be relieved by adding lactose or isopropyl-β-D-thiogalactopyranoside (IPTG).
   5860..5881    +  protein_bind   CAP binding site: CAP binding activates transcription in the presence of cAMP. E. coli catabolite activator protein
   5896..5926    +  promoter       lac promoter: promoter for the E. coli lac operon
   5934..5950    +  protein_bind   lac operator: The lac repressor binds to the lac operator to inhibit transcription in E. coli. This inhibition can be relieved by adding lactose or isopropyl-β-D-thiogalactopyranoside (IPTG). lac repressor encoded by lacI
   5995..6013    +  promoter       T3 promoter: promoter for bacteriophage T3 RNA polymerase
   6041..6267    +  promoter       RSV promoter: Rous sarcoma virus enhancer/promoter
   6268..6448    +  LTR            5' LTR (truncated): truncated 5' long terminal repeat (LTR) from HIV-1
   6495..6620    +  misc_feature   HIV-1 Ψ: packaging signal of human immunodeficiency virus type 1
   6604..6967    +  CDS            HIV-1 gag (fragment): gag protein from human immunodeficiency virus 1; gag
   7113..7346    +  misc_feature   RRE: The Rev response element (RRE) of HIV-1 allows for Rev-dependent mRNA export from the nucleus to the cytoplasm.
   7723..7749    +  CDS            Rev (fragment): human immunodeficiency virus 1 (HIV-1) Rev protein; rev; enhances nuclear export of unspliced and incompletely spliced viral mRNAs
   7753..7993    +  promoter       U6 promoter: RNA polymerase III promoter for human U6 snRNA
   8023..8098    +  misc_RNA       gRNA scaffold: guide RNA scaffold for the Streptococcus pyogenes CRISPR/Cas9 system
   8154..8271    +  misc_feature   cPPT/CTS: central polypurine tract and central termination sequence of HIV-1
>Addgene plasmid #77334 | TRPM6 gRNA (BRDN0001144989) | addgene full sequence | sequence record 187560 | Addgene Assembled Sequence
CCCGGGTGCAAAGATGGATAAAGTTTTAAACAGAGAGGAATCTTTGCAGCTAATGGACCTTCTAGGTCTT
GAAAGGAGTGGGAATTGGCTCCGGTGCCCGTCAGTGGGCAGAGCGCACATCGCCCACAGTCCCCGAGAAG
TTGGGGGGAGGGGTCGGCAATTGATCCGGTGCCTAGAGAAGGTGGCGCGGGGTAAACTGGGAAAGTGATG
TCGTGTACTGGCTCCGCCTTTTTCCCGAGGGTGGGGGAGAACCGTATATAAGTGCAGTAGTCGCCGTGAA
CGTTCTTTTTCGCAACGGGTTTGCCGCCAGAACACAGGTAAGTGCCGTGTGTGGTTCCCGCGGGCCTGGC
CTCTTTACGGGTTATGGCCCTTGCGTGCCTTGAATTACTTCCACCTGGCTGCAGTACGTGATTCTTGATC
CCGAGCTTCGGGTTGGAAGTGGGTGGGAGAGTTCGAGGCCTTGCGCTTAAGGAGCCCCTTCGCCTCGTGC
TTGAGTTGAGGCCTGGCCTGGGCGCTGGGGCCGCCGCGTGCGAATCTGGTGGCACCTTCGCGCCTGTCTC
GCTGCTTTCGATAAGTCTCTAGCCATTTAAAATTTTTGATGACCTGCTGCGACGCTTTTTTTCTGGCAAG
ATAGTCTTGTAAATGCGGGCCAAGATCTGCACACTGGTATTTCGGTTTTTGGGGCCGCGGGCGGCGACGG
GGCCCGTGCGTCCCAGCGCACATGTTCGGCGAGGCGGGGCCTGCGAGCGCGGCCACCGAGAATCGGACGG
GGGTAGTCTCAAGCTGGCCGGCCTGCTCTGGTGCCTGGCCTCGCGCCGCCGTGTATCGCCCCGCCCTGGG
CGGCAAGGCTGGCCCGGTCGGCACCAGTTGCGTGAGCGGAAAGATGGCCGCTTCCCGGCCCTGCTGCAGG
GAGCTCAAAATGGAGGACGCGGCGCTCGGGAGAGCGGGCGGGTGAGTCACCCACACAAAGGAAAAGGGCC
TTTCCGTCCTCAGCCGTCGCTTCATGTGACTCCACGGAGTACCGGGCGCCGTCCAGGCACCTCGATTAGT
TCTCGAGCTTTTGGAGTACGTCGTCTTTAGGTTGGGGGGAGGGGTTTTATGCGATGGAGTTTCCCCACAC
TGAGTGGGTGGAGACTGAAGTTAGGCCAGCTTGGCACTTGATGTAATTCTCCTTGGAATTTGCCCTTTTT
GAGTTTGGATCTTGGTTCATTCTCAAGCCTCAGACAGTGGTTCAAAGTTTTTTTCTTCCATTTCAGGTGT
CGTGACGTACGGCCACCATGACCGAGTACAAGCCCACGGTGCGCCTCGCCACCCGCGACGACGTCCCCAG
GGCCGTACGCACCCTCGCCGCCGCGTTCGCCGACTACCCCGCCACGCGCCACACCGTCGATCCGGACCGC
CACATCGAGCGGGTCACCGAGCTGCAAGAACTCTTCCTCACGCGCGTCGGGCTCGACATCGGCAAGGTGT
GGGTCGCGGACGACGGCGCCGCCGTGGCGGTCTGGACCACGCCGGAGAGCGTCGAAGCGGGGGCGGTGTT
CGCCGAGATCGGCCCGCGCATGGCCGAGTTGAGCGGTTCCCGGCTGGCCGCGCAGCAACAGATGGAAGGC
CTCCTGGCGCCGCACCGGCCCAAGGAGCCCGCGTGGTTCCTGGCCACCGTCGGAGTCTCGCCCGACCACC
AGGGCAAGGGTCTGGGCAGCGCCGTCGTGCTCCCCGGAGTGGAGGCGGCCGAGCGCGCCGGGGTGCCCGC
CTTCCTGGAGACCTCCGCGCCCCGCAACCTCCCCTTCTACGAGCGGCTCGGCTTCACCGTCACCGCCGAC
GTCGAGGTGCCCGAAGGACCGCGCACCTGGTGCATGACCCGCAAGCCCGGTGCCTGAACGCGTTAAGTCG
ACAATCAACCTCTGGATTACAAAATTTGTGAAAGATTGACTGGTATTCTTAACTATGTTGCTCCTTTTAC
GCTATGTGGATACGCTGCTTTAATGCCTTTGTATCATGCTATTGCTTCCCGTATGGCTTTCATTTTCTCC
TCCTTGTATAAATCCTGGTTGCTGTCTCTTTATGAGGAGTTGTGGCCCGTTGTCAGGCAACGTGGCGTGG
TGTGCACTGTGTTTGCTGACGCAACCCCCACTGGTTGGGGCATTGCCACCACCTGTCAGCTCCTTTCCGG
GACTTTCGCTTTCCCCCTCCCTATTGCCACGGCGGAACTCATCGCCGCCTGCCTTGCCCGCTGCTGGACA
GGGGCTCGGCTGTTGGGCACTGACAATTCCGTGGTGTTGTCGGGGAAATCATCGTCCTTTCCTTGGCTGC
TCGCCTGTGTTGCCACCTGGATTCTGCGCGGGACGTCCTTCTGCTACGTCCCTTCGGCCCTCAATCCAGC
GGACCTTCCTTCCCGCGGCCTGCTGCCGGCTCTGCGGCCTCTTCCGCGTCTTCGCCTTCGCCCTCAGACG
AGTCGGATCTCCCTTTGGGCCGCCTCCCCGCGTCGACTTTAAGACCAATGACTTACAAGGCAGCTGTAGA
TCTTAGCCACTTTTTAAAAGAAAAGGGGGGACTGGAAGGGCTAATTCACTCCCAACGAAGACAAGATCTG
CTTTTTGCTTGTACTGGGTCTCTCTGGTTAGACCAGATCTGAGCCTGGGAGCTCTCTGGCTAACTAGGGA
ACCCACTGCTTAAGCCTCAATAAAGCTTGCCTTGAGTGCTTCAAGTAGTGTGTGCCCGTCTGTTGTGTGA
CTCTGGTAACTAGAGATCCCTCAGACCCTTTTAGTCAGTGTGGAAAATCTCTAGCAGTACGTATAGTAGT
TCATGTCATCTTATTATTCAGTATTTATAACTTGCAAAGAAATGAATATCAGAGAGTGAGAGGAACTTGT
TTATTGCAGCTTATAATGGTTACAAATAAAGCAATAGCATCACAAATTTCACAAATAAAGCATTTTTTTC
ACTGCATTCTAGTTGTGGTTTGTCCAAACTCATCAATGTATCTTATCATGTCTGGCTCTAGCTATCCCGC
CCCTAACTCCGCCCATCCCGCCCCTAACTCCGCCCAGTTCCGCCCATTCTCCGCCCCATGGCTGACTAAT
TTTTTTTATTTATGCAGAGGCCGAGGCCGCCTCGGCCTCTGAGCTATTCCAGAAGTAGTGAGGAGGCTTT
TTTGGAGGCCTAGGGACGTACCCAATTCGCCCTATAGTGAGTCGTATTACGCGCGCTCACTGGCCGTCGT
TTTACAACGTCGTGACTGGGAAAACCCTGGCGTTACCCAACTTAATCGCCTTGCAGCACATCCCCCTTTC
GCCAGCTGGCGTAATAGCGAAGAGGCCCGCACCGATCGCCCTTCCCAACAGTTGCGCAGCCTGAATGGCG
AATGGG
[124 nt withheld, positions 3367-3490]
C
[91 nt withheld, positions 3492-3582]
A
[49 nt withheld, positions 3584-3632]
CCTTTGACGTTGGAGTCCACGTTCTTT
[37 nt withheld, positions 3660-3696]
ACCCTATCTCGGTCTATTCTTTTGATTTATAAGGGATTTTGCCGATTTCGGCCTATTGGTTAAAAAATGA
GCTGATTTAACAAAAATTTAACGCGAATTTTAACAAAATATTAACGCTTACAATTTAGGTGGCACTTTTC
GGGGAAATGTGCGCGGAACCCCTATTTGTTTATTTTTCTAAATACATTCAAATATGTATCCGCTCATGAG
ACAATAACCCTGATAAATGCTTCAATAATATTGAAAAAGGAAGAGTATGAGTATTCAACATTTCCGTGTC
GCCCTTATTCCCTTTTTTGCGGCATTTTGCCTTCCTGTTTTTGCTCACCCAGAAACGCTGGTGAAAGTAA
AAGATGCTGAAGATCAGTTGGGTGCACGAGTGGGTTACATCGAACTGGATCTCAACAGCGGTAAGATCCT
TGAGAGTTTTCGCCCCGAAGAACGTTTTCCAATGATGAGCACTTTTAAAGTTCTGCTATGTGGCGCGGTA
TTATCCCGTATTGACGCCGGGCAAGAGCAACTCGGTCGCCGCATACACTATTCTCAGAATGACTTGGTTG
AGTACTCACCAGTCACAGAAAAGCATCTTACGGATGGCATGACAGTAAGAGAATTATGCAGTGCTGCCAT
AACCATGAGTGATAACACTGCGGCCAACTTACTTCTGACAACGATCGGAGGACCGAAGGAGCTAACCGCT
TTTTTGCACAACATGGGGGATCATGTAACTCGCCTTGATCGTTGGGAACCGGAGCTGAATGAAGCCATAC
CAAACGACGAGCGTGACACCACGATGCCTGTAGCAATGGCAACAACGTTGCGCAAACTATTAACTGGCGA
ACTACTTACTCTAGCTTCCCGGCAACAATTAATAGACTGGATGGAGGCGGATAAAGTTGCAGGACCACTT
CTGCGCTCGGCCCTTCCGGCTGGCTGGTTTATTGCTGATAAATCTGGAGCCGGTGAGCGTGGGTCTCGCG
GTATCATTGCAGCACTGGGGCCAGATGGTAAGCCCTCCCGTATCGTAGTTATCTACACGACGGGGAGTCA
GGCAACTATGGATGAACGAAATAGACAGATCGCTGAGATAGGTGCCTCACTGATTAAGCATTGGTAACTG
TCAGACCAAGTTTACTCATATATACTTTAGATTGATTTAAAACTTCATTTTTAATTTAAAAGGATCTAGG
TGAAGATCCTTTTTGATAATCTCATGACCAAAATCCCTTAACGTGAGTTTTCGTTCCACTGAGCGTCAGA
CCCCGTAGAAAAGATCAAAGGATCTTCTTGAGATCCTTTTTTTCTGCGCGTAATCTGCTGCTTGCAAACA
AAAAAACCACCGCTACCAGCGGTGGTTTGTTTGCCGGATCAAGAGCTACCAACTCTTTTTCCGAAGGTAA
CTGGCTTCAGCAGAGCGCAGATACCAAATACTGTTCTTCTAGTGTAGCCGTAGTTAGGCCACCACTTCAA
GAACTCTGTAGCACCGCCTACATACCTCGCTCTGCTAATCCTGTTACCAGTGGCTGCTGCCAGTGGCGAT
AAGTCGTGTCTTACCGGGTTGGACTCAAGACGATAGTTACCGGATAAGGCGCAGCGGTCGGGCTGAACGG
GGGGTTCGTGCACACAGCCCAGCTTGGAGCGAACGACCTACACCGAACTGAGATACCTACAGCGTGAGCT
ATGAGAAAGCGCCACGCTTCCCGAAGGGAGAAAGGCGGACAGGTATCCGGTAAGCGGCAGGGTCGGAACA
GGAGAGCGCACGAGGGAGCTTCCAGGGGGAAACGCCTGGTATCTTTATAGTCCTGTCGGGTTTCGCCACC
TCTGACTTGAGCGTCGATTTTTGTGATGCTCGTCAGGGGGGCGGAGCCTATGGAAAAACGCCAGCAACGC
GGCCTTTTTACGGTTCCTGGCCTTTTGCTGGCCTTTTGCTCACATGTTCTTTCCTGCGTTATCCCCTGAT
TCTGTGGATAACCGTATTACCGCCTTTGAGTGAGCTGATACCGCTCGCCGCAGCCGAACGACCGAGCGCA
GCGAGTCAGTGAGCGAGGAAGCGGAAGAGCGCCCAATACGCAAACCGCCTCTCCCCGCGCGTTGGCCGAT
TCATTAATGCAGCTGGCACGACAGGTTTCCCGACTGGAAAGCGGGCAGTGAGCGCAACGCAATTAATGTG
AGTTAGCTCACTCATTAGGCACCCCAGGCTTTACACTTTATGCTTCCGGCTCGTATGTTGTGTGGAATTG
TGAGCGGATAACAATTTCACACAGGAAACAGCTATGACCATGATTACGCCAAGCGCGCAATTAACCCTCA
CTAAAGGGAACAAAAGCTGGAGCTGCAAGCTTAATGTAGTCTTATGCAATACTCTTGTAGTCTTGCAACA
TGGTAACGATGAGTTAGCAACATGCCTTACAAGGAGAGAAAAAGCACCGTGCATGCCGATTGGTGGAAGT
AAGGTGGTACGATCGTGCCTTATTAGGAAGGCAACAGACGGGTCTGACATGGATTGGACGAACCACTGAA
TTGCCGCATTGCAGAGATATTGTATTTAAGTGCCTAGCTCGATACATAAACGGGTCTCTCTGGTTAGACC
AGATCTGAGCCTGGGAGCTCTCTGGCTAACTAGGGAACCCACTGCTTAAGCCTCAATAAAGCTTGCCTTG
AGTGCTTCAAGTAGTGTGTGCCCGTCTGTTGTGTGACTCTGGTAACTAGAGATCCCTCAGACCCTTTTAG
TCAGTGTGGAAAATCTCTAGCAGTGGCGCCCGAACAGGGACTTGAAAGCGAAAGGGAAACCAGAGGAGCT
CTCTCGACGCAGGACTCGGCTTGCTGAAGCGCGCACGGCAAGAGGCGAGGGGCGGCGACTGGTGAGTACG
CCAAAAATTTTGACTAGCGGAGGCTAGAAGGAGAGAGATGGGTGCGAGAGCGTCAGTATTAAGCGGGGGA
GAATTAGATCGCGATGGGAAAAAATTCGGTTAAGGCCAGGGGGAAAGAAAAAATATAAATTAAAACATAT
AGTATGGGCAAGCAGGGAGCTAGAACGATTCGCAGTTAATCCTGGCCTGTTAGAAACATCAGAAGGCTGT
AGACAAATACTGGGACAGCTACAACCATCCCTTCAGACAGGATCAGAAGAACTTAGATCATTATATAATA
CAGTAGCAACCCTCTATTGTGTGCATCAAAGGATAGAGATAAAAGACACCAAGGAAGCTTTAGACAAGAT
AGAGGAAGAGCAAAACAAAAGTAAGACCACCGCACAGCAAGCGGCCGCTGATCTTCAGACCTGGAGGAGG
AGATATGAGGGACAATTGGAGAAGTGAATTATATAAATATAAAGTAGTAAAAATTGAACCATTAGGAGTA
GCACCCACCAAGGCAAAGAGAAGAGTGGTGCAGAGAGAAAAAAGAGCAGTGGGAATAGGAGCTTTGTTCC
TTGGGTTCTTGGGAGCAGCAGGAAGCACTATGGGCGCAGCGTCAATGACGCTGACGGTACAGGCCAGACA
ATTATTGTCTGGTATAGTGCAGCAGCAGAACAATTTGCTGAGGGCTATTGAGGCGCAACAGCATCTGTTG
CAACTCACAGTCTGGGGCATCAAGCAGCTCCAGGCAAGAATCCTGGCTGTGGAAAGATACCTAAAGGATC
AACAGCTCCTGGGGATTTGGGGTTGCTCTGGAAAACTCATTTGCACCACTGCTGTGCCTTGGAATGCTAG
TTGGAGTAATAAATCTCTGGAACAGATTTGGAATCACACGACCTGGATGGAGTGGGACAGAGAAATTAAC
AATTACACAAGCTTAATACACTCCTTAATTGAAGAATCGCAAAACCAGCAAGAAAAGAATGAACAAGAAT
TATTGGAATTAGATAAATGGGCAAGTTTGTGGAATTGGTTTAACATAACAAATTGGCTGTGGTATATAAA
ATTATTCATAATGATAGTAGGAGGCTTGGTAGGTTTAAGAATAGTTTTTGCTGTACTTTCTATAGTGAAT
AGAGTTAGGCAGGGATATTCACCATTATCGTTTCAGACCCACCTCCCAACCCCGAGGGGACCCAGAGAGG
GCCTATTTCCCATGATTCCTTCATATTTGCATATACGATACAAGGCTGTTAGAGAGATAATTAGAATTAA
TTTGACTGTAAACACAAAGATATTAGTACAAAATACGTGACGTAGAAAGTAATAATTTCTTGGGTAGTTT
GCAGTTTTAAAATTATGTTTTAAAATGGACTATCATATGCTTACCGTAACTTGAAAGTATTTCGATTTCT
TGGCTTTATATATCTTGTGGAAAGGACGAAACACCGAGGTCATGATGTAGCGATAGGTTTTAGAGCTAGA
AATAGCAAGTTAAAATAAGGCTAGTCCGTTATCAACTTGAAAAAGTGGCACCGAGTCGGTGCTTTTTTAA
GCTTGGCGTAACTAGATCTTGAGACAAATGGCAGTATTCATCCACAATTTTAAAAGAAAAGGGGGGATTG
GGGGGTACAGTGCAGGGGAAAGAATAGTAGACATAATAGCAACAGACATACAAACTAAAGAATTACAAAA
ACAAATTACAAAAATTCAAAATTTTCGGGTTTATTACAGGGACAGCAGAGATCCACTTTGGCGCCGGCTC
GAGGGGG
