>Addgene plasmid #77334 | TRPM6 gRNA (BRDN0001144989) | depositor partial sequence | sequence record 144794 | Target Sequence
AGGTCATGATGTAGCGATAG
