>Addgene plasmid #77334 | TRPM6 gRNA (BRDN0001144989) | addgene partial sequence | sequence record 187559 | hU6-F
CGTAGAAAGTAATAATTTCTTGGGTAGTTTGCAGTTTTAAAATTATGTTTTAAAATGGACTATCATATGC
TTACCGTAACTTGAAAGTATTTCGATTTCTTGGCTTTATATATCTTGTGGAAAGGACGAAACACCGAGGT
CATGATGTAGCGATAGGTTTTAGAGCTAGAAATAGCAAGTTAAAATAAGGCTAGTCCGTTATCAACTTGA
AAAAGTGGCACCGAGTCGGTGCTTTTTTAAGCTTGGCGTAACTAGATCTTGAGACAAATGGCAGTATTCA
TCCACAATTTTAAAAGAAAAGGGGGGATTGGGGGGTACAGTGCAGGGGAAAGAATAGTAGACATAATAGC
AACAGACATACAAACTAAAGAATTACAAAAACAAATTACAAAAATTCAAAATTTTCGGGTTTATTACAGG
GACAGCAGAGATCCACTTTGGCGCCGGCTCGAGGGGGCCCGGGTGCAAAGATGGATAAAGTTTTAAACAG
AGAGGAATCTTTGCAGCTAATGGACCTTCTAGGTCTTGAAAGGAGTGGGAATTGGCTCCGGTGCCCGTCA
GTGGGCAGAG
